Addgene plasmid #133906: pAD-SPS6-Pman
Purpose: Fluorescent protein sfGFP(SPS6) variant for optimized expression in Bacillus mycoides; under control of mannose inducible promoter.
Depositing lab: Oscar Kuipers. Depositing organization: University of Groningen. Publication: Optimized fluorescent proteins for the rhizosphere-associated bacterium Bacillus mycoides with endophytic and biocontrol agent potential. Yi Y, Frenzel E, Spoelder J, Elzenga JTM, van Elsas JD, Kuipers OP. Environ Microbiol Rep. 2018 Feb;10(1):57-74. doi: 10.1111/1758-2229.12607. Epub 2018 Jan 5. PubMed 29195004.
Backbone
  Vector backbone: pAD43-25
  Backbone manufacturer: Dunn and Handelsman, 1999
  Vector type: Bacterial Expression ; E.coli/Bacillus spp. shuttle vector
  Selectable markers: Ampicillin
Growth in bacteria
  Bacterial resistance: Chloramphenicol, 25 μg/mL
  Growth temperature: 37°C
  Growth strain: MC1061
  Copy number: Unknown
Gene/Insert
  Gene/Insert name: sfGFP(SPS6)
  Species: Synthetic
  Promoter: Pman
  Cloning method: Unknown
  Sequencing primers: 5′ FW; 3′ RV
Terms and licenses: Academic/Nonprofit Terms; Industry Terms: Not Available to Industry
How to cite: pAD-SPS6-Pman was a gift from Oscar Kuipers (Addgene plasmid # 133906 ; http://n2t.net/addgene:133906 ; RRID:Addgene_133906)
