[The description below was written by a language model from this plasmid's Addgene catalogue record and pLannotate feature annotations shown in this document.]
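Description:
pAD-SPS6-Pman is an E. coli/Bacillus shuttle vector for bacterial expression, built on the pAD43-25 backbone and about 6 kb in size. It carries sfGFP(SPS6), a synthetic superfolder GFP variant selected for optimized expression in Bacillus mycoides. The annotated sequence shows the roughly 0.7 kb superfolder GFP coding sequence near the start of the record. The catalogue states that it is driven by Pman, a mannose-inducible promoter. The automated annotation does not detect this promoter as a feature, so its exact position and any associated regulatory components cannot be confirmed from the table, although it presumably lies in the short region upstream of the reporter.

The plasmid combines two replication and selection systems. For E. coli, it has a ColE1/pMB1-type origin with the pBR322 bom region and a β-lactamase (AmpR) gene under its native promoter. For Gram-positive hosts, it has a rep gene of the kind found on small Bacillus/Staphylococcus plasmids, a fragment of the cop copy-control element, and a complete Staphylococcus aureus-type cat gene conferring chloramphenicol resistance. The record lists chloramphenicol as the bacterial resistance and ampicillin as a selectable marker, which matches the presence of both genes. Short fragments of an E. coli-type cat promoter and CmR, ermC', rop and a second partial bom are also annotated; these look like remnants of the backbone's construction rather than functional elements.

According to the record, the construct provides sugar-inducible green fluorescent labelling in B. mycoides. Such labelling is useful for tracking cells or for reporting expression in this rhizosphere-associated, endophytic species.
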