Features (pLannotate 1.2.2; 14 found; start..end, strand, type, name):
    142..855     +  CDS            Superfolder GFP: Superfolder GFP is a basic (constitutively fluorescent) green fluorescent protein published in 2005, derived from Aequorea victoria. It is reported to be a very rapidly-maturing weak dimer.
    917..945     +  promoter       cat promoter (fragment): promoter of the E. coli cat gene encoding chloramphenicol acetyltransferase
    946..1059    +  CDS            CmR (fragment): chloramphenicol acetyltransferase; cat; confers resistance to chloramphenicol
   1042..1194    +  CDS            ermC' (fragment): ERM_BACIU - Experimental evidence at protein level: Swiss-Prot protein existence level 1. This protein produces a dimethylation of the adenine residue at position 2085 in 23S rRNA, resulting in reduced affinity between ribosomes and macrolide-lincosamide-streptogramin B antibiotics. From Bacillus subtilis.
   1325..1360    +  CDS            rop (fragment): Rop protein, which maintains plasmids at low copy number; rop
   1462..1511    +  misc_feature   bom (fragment): basis of mobility region from pBR322
   1583..2599    -  CDS            rep: REP_BACAM - Protein inferred from homology: Swiss-Prot protein existence level 3. From Bacillus amyloliquefaciens (Bacillus velezensis).
   2760..2843    +  CDS            cop (fragment): COP1_STAAU - Protein predicted: Swiss-Prot protein existence level 4. Putative control of replication message. From Staphylococcus aureus.
   3028..3675    +  CDS            cat: CAT1_STAAU - Experimental evidence at transcript level: Swiss-Prot protein existence level 2. This enzyme is an effector of chloramphenicol resistance in bacteria. From Staphylococcus aureus.
   3757..3796    +  CDS            rop (fragment): Rop protein, which maintains plasmids at low copy number; rop
   3898..4038    +  misc_feature   bom: basis of mobility region from pBR322
   4224..4812    -  rep_origin     ori: high-copy-number ColE1/pMB1/pBR322/pUC origin of replication
   4983..5843    -  CDS            AmpR: β-lactamase; bla; confers resistance to ampicillin, carbenicillin, and related antibiotics
   5844..5948    -  promoter       AmpR promoter: bla
>Addgene plasmid #133906 | pAD-SPS6-Pman | addgene full sequence | sequence record 261727 | Addgene NGS Result
GAATTCGCAGGGATTATTCCTTGCTTTTTTTGTTATAGGGAAAAATGCCTTTATTACCGGAACCTATGGT
AAAAAAAGCGATTTTAATGAGCTGATTTCGGTATACAGTTGAGACATCTAGAACTAATAAGGAGGACAAA
CATGTCAAAAGGAGAAGAACTTTTTACAGGTGTAGTACCTATCTTGGTTGAATTGGATGGTGATGTTAAC
GGTCACAAATTTTCTGTACGTGGTGAAGGTGAAGGTGATGCAACTGACGGTAAATTGACACTTAAATTCA
TTTGTACAACTGGAAAACTTCCTGTTCCTTGGCCTACTCTTGTTACAACATTGACATATGGAGTACAATG
TTTTTCACGTTATCCTGATCATATGAAACGTCACGATTTTTTTAAATCTGCTATGCCAGAAGGTTATGTA
CAAGAACGTACAATTTCATTTAAAGATGACGGAACATATAAAACACGTGCTGAAGTAAAATTCGAAGGTG
ACACTCTTGTTAATCGTATCGAATTGAAAGGAATCGATTTCAAAGAAGATGGTAACATTTTGGGACACAA
ACTTGAATACAACTTCAACTCTCATAATGTTTATATCACAGCTGACAAACAAAAAAACGGTATTAAAGCT
AATTTTAAAATTCGTCACAATGTTGAAGATGGATCTGTTCAATTGGCCGATCATTATCAACAAAATACAC
CAATCGGAGACGGACCAGTATTGCTTCCAGATAACCACTACCTTTCTACTCAATCAGTTCTTTCAAAAGA
TCCTAACGAAAAACGTGACCATATGGTACTTCTTGAATTTGTTACAGCAGCAGGTATCACTCACGGTATG
GACGAACTTTATAAATAATAATGAGCACTAGTCAAGGGCATGCTAGGACGAGTAGGACAAATCCGCCGAG
CTTCGACGAGATTTTCAGGAGCTAAGGAAGCTAAAATGGAGAAAAAAATCACTGGATATACCACCGTTGA
TATATCCCAATGGCATCGTAAAGAACATTTTGAGGCATTTCAGTCAGTTGCTCAATGTACCTATAACCAG
ACCGTTCAGAACAAAGAATACAAGAAAATATTTACAAAAAATCAATTTAACAATTCCTTAAAACATGCAG
GAATTGACGATTTAAACAATATTAGCTTTGAACAATTCTTATCTCTTTTCAATAGCTATAAATTATTTAA
TAAGTAAGTTAAGGGATGCATAAACTGCATCCCTTAACTTGTTTTTCGTGTGCCTATTTTTTGTGAATCG
CTAAGAAACCATTATTATCATGACATTAACCTATAAAAATAGGCGTATCACGAGGCCCTTTCGTCTCGCG
CGTTTCGGTGATGACGGTGAAAACCTCTGACACATGCAGCTCCCGGAGACGGTCACAGCTTGTCTGTAAG
CGGATGCCGGGAGCAGACAAGCCCGTCAGGGCGCGTCAGCGGGTGTTGGCGGGTGTCGGGGCTGGCTTAA
CTATGCGGCATCAGAGCAGATTGTACTGAGAGTGCACCATACAAAACATATTTCAACACAATACAAATGG
GTTAGTTAAAAAAGCAGGCCTTCTAAAGGTCTGCTTTTTTTATTTGATTATGTAATTTTTAATGCCAGGA
TGCCAATAAGCCATAACCTCAAATGCACCATTTGCAACCTCGTCATCTTCTTCCTCAATCTTGACCAGAT
CGCCGTCCTCCGCATCACCAAGATTCAGCTCTTTATGTATCTCCTTCAAAATGCCACCGTATCCAATTAA
CCTTCGAGCTGCCAACGCATCATCCAAGTAAAGCACCGTGTTCAGATTGTCTTCAGTCACCTTATTACCG
CGCACAACATCCGTATCCTTAACCGGATATTTAGAGATTTCGAGAACAGCTTTTTGCTCCATCATTGCGT
TCCGCACATCGTTTTCAATCTGTTCAGCGTCAATCTTAGCTTTACCTTTCACTCGACGAATATCGACAAT
TGGAGTGTAATCCAATTTCATCGCCTTTTTCCAAAGGCTCGTCCACTCCGCCTGCTTAATATAGTTTTTC
CCAAAATAATTTTTCCTTACTGGTATCAACACATGAAAATGAGGATGATATGTATCTTCTTCATGATTTT
TGGTAATCTCTAAAGCTCTGAAAAATCCAAGAACCGAAGTTTTTACTTTTTTGTACTGGAACAGTTTCCT
AAAGCCTTCCATCATCGCAGAAATTTGTGGCTTCAGCCGTTCTCCCTTTACATTTCGAATCGTCAGCGTG
AGAAAAATCCATCCGCAGCCGTACTGTCTATTGGCTTCCTCTACGATCAACTTATTGTGATAAGCAATTT
TTAACGACCTGCGCCACGCACACATCGGACATAACCTCACTTTACAAAAATGGGCTTGATACAGTTTTAA
CTTGCCCGTCTCCGGGTCTCTCTTAAACGAAAGATACTCTGCACAACTAATTAGTTTTTCAGCCTTTTTG
CCATAGTAAGGTGCCCCAATCTTACTCTCTAACGCTTCGTAATGCTCCGCCATGAGGTTCGTCCGTCTCT
TTTTCCCCTTCCAATCCCGCTTTTTACCTGTTGCGGTTTTATCTTCGAGGATGCTATAATCATTTTCAGA
TGAATAAATCAACAAAAAAACTCCTTCTGAGCTAGTTCTCTAGCATTCTATTATTTTGATTCGACACCTT
AATAATAGCAGAAGGAGTTTTTACCTGTCAAAGAACCATCAAACCCTTGATACACAAGGCTTTGACCTAA
TTTTGAAAAATGATGTTGTTTCTATATAGTATCAAGATAAGAAAGAAAAGGATTTTTCGCTACGCTCAAA
TCCTTTAAAAAAACACAAAAGACCACATTTTTTAATGTGGTCTTTTATTCTTCAACTAAAGCACCCATTA
GTTCAACAAACGAAAATTGGATAAAGTGGGATATTTTTAAAATATATATTTATGTTACAGTAATATTGAC
TTTTAAAAAAGGATTGATTCTAATGAAGAAAGCAGACAAGTAAGCCTCCTAAATTCACTTTAGATAAAAA
TTTAGGAGGCATATCAAATGAACTTTAATAAAATTGATTTAGACAATTGGAAGAGAAAAGAGATATTTAA
TCATTATTTGAACCAACAAACGACTTTTAGTATAACCACAGAAATTGATATTAGTGTTTTATACCGAAAC
ATAAAACAAGAAGGATATAAATTTTACCCTGCATTTATTTTCTTAGTGACAAGGGTGATAAACTCAAATA
CAGCTTTTAGAACTGGTTACAATAGCGACGGAGAGTTAGGTTATTGGGATAAGTTAGAGCCACTTTATAC
AATTTTTGATGGTGTATCTAAAACATTCTCTGGTATTTGGACTCCTGTAAAGAATGACTTCAAAGAGTTT
TATGATTTATACCTTTCTGATGTAGAGAAATATAATGGTTCGGGGAAATTGTTTCCCAAAACACCTATAC
CTGAAAATGCTTTTTCTCTTTCTATTATTCCATGGACTTCATTTACTGGGTTTAACTTAAATATCAATAA
TAATAGTAATTACCTTCTACCCATTATTACAGCAGGAAAATTCATTAATAAAGGTAATTCAATATATTTA
CCGCTATCTTTACAGGTACATCATTCTGTTTGTGATGGTTATCATGCAGGATTGTTTATGAACTCTATTC
AGGAATTGTCAGATAGGCCTAATGACTGGCTTTTATAATATGAGATAATGCCGACTGTACTTTTTACAGT
CGGTTTTCTAATGTCACTAACCTGCCCCGTTAGTCGCCATTCGCCACTGCCTCGCGCGTTTCGGTGATGA
CGGTGAAAACCTCTGACACATGCAGCTCCCGGAGACGGTCACAGCTTGTCTGTAAGCGGATGCCGGGAGC
AGACAAGCCCGTCAGGGCGCGTCAGCGGGTGTTGGCGGGTGTCGGGGCGCAGCCATGACCCAGTCACGTA
GCGATAGCGGAGTGTATACTGGCTTAACTATGCGGCATCAGAGCAGATTGTACTGAGAGTGCACCATATG
CGGTGTGAAATACCGCACAGATGCGTAAGGAGAAAATACCGCATCAGGCGCTCTTCCGCTTCCTCGCTCA
CTGACTCGCTGCGCTCGGTCGTTCGGCTGCGGCGAGCGGTATCAGCTCACTCAAAGGCGGTAATACGGTT
ATCCACAGAATCAGGGGATAACGCAGGAAAGAACATGTGAGCAAAAGGCCAGCAAAAGGCCAGGAACCGT
AAAAAGGCCGCGTTGCTGGCGTTTTTCCATAGGCTCCGCCCCCCTGACGAGCATCACAAAAATCGACGCT
CAAGTCAGAGGTGGCGAAACCCGACAGGACTATAAAGATACCAGGCGTTTCCCCCTGGAAGCTCCCTCGT
GCGCTCTCCTGTTCCGACCCTGCCGCTTACCGGATACCTGTCCGCCTTTCTCCCTTCGGGAAGCGTGGCG
CTTTCTCATAGCTCACGCTGTAGGTATCTCAGTTCGGTGTAGGTCGTTCGCTCCAAGCTGGGCTGTGTGC
ACGAACCCCCCGTTCAGCCCGACCGCTGCGCCTTATCCGGTAACTATCGTCTTGAGTCCAACCCGGTAAG
ACACGACTTATCGCCACTGGCAGCAGCCACTGGTAACAGGATTAGCAGAGCGAGGTATGTAGGCGGTGCT
ACAGAGTTCTTGAAGTGGTGGCCTAACTACGGCTACACTAGAAGGACAGTATTTGGTATCTGCGCTCTGC
TGAAGCCAGTTACCTTCGGAAAAAGAGTTGGTAGCTCTTGATCCGGCAAACAAACCACCGCTGGTAGCGG
TGGTTTTTTTGTTTGCAAGCAGCAGATTACGCGCAGAAAAAAAGGATCTCAAGAAGATCCTTTGATCTTT
TCTACGGGGTCTGACGCTCAGTGGAACGAAAACTCACGTTAAGGGATTTTGGTCATGAGATTATCAAAAA
GGATCTTCACCTAGATCCTTTTAAATTAAAAATGAAGTTTTAAATCAATCTAAAGTATATATGAGTAAAC
TTGGTCTGACAGTTACCAATGCTTAATCAGTGAGGCACCTATCTCAGCGATCTGTCTATTTCGTTCATCC
ATAGTTGCCTGACTCCCCGTCGTGTAGATAACTACGATACGGGAGGGCTTACCATCTGGCCCCAGTGCTG
CAATGATACCGCGAGACCCACGCTCACCGGCTCCAGATTTATCAGCAATAAACCAGCCAGCCGGAAGGGC
CGAGCGCAGAAGTGGTCCTGCAACTTTATCCGCCTCCATCCAGTCTATTAATTGTTGCCGGGAAGCTAGA
GTAAGTAGTTCGCCAGTTAATAGTTTGCGCAACGTTGTTGCCATTGCTGCAGGCATCGTGGTGTCACGCT
CGTCGTTTGGTATGGCTTCATTCAGCTCCGGTTCCCAACGATCAAGGCGAGTTACATGATCCCCCATGTT
GTGCAAAAAAGCGGTTAGCTCCTTCGGTCCTCCGATCGTTGTCAGAAGTAAGTTGGCCGCAGTGTTATCA
CTCATGGTTATGGCAGCACTGCATAATTCTCTTACTGTCATGCCATCCGTAAGATGCTTTTCTGTGACTG
GTGAGTACTCAACCAAGTCATTCTGAGAATAGTGTATGCGGCGACCGAGTTGCTCTTGCCCGGCGTCAAC
ACGGGATAATACCGCGCCACATAGCAGAACTTTAAAAGTGCTCATCATTGGAAAACGTTCTTCGGGGCGA
AAACTCTCAAGGATCTTACCGCTGTTGAGATCCAGTTCGATGTAACCCACTCGTGCACCCAACTGATCTT
CAGCATCTTTTACTTTCACCAGCGTTTCTGGGTGAGCAAAAACAGGAAGGCAAAATGCCGCAAAAAAGGG
AATAAGGGCGACACGGAAATGTTGAATACTCATACTCTTCCTTTTTCAATATTATTGAAGCATTTATCAG
GGTTATTGTCTCATGAGCGGATACATATTTGAATGTATTTAGAAAAATAAACAAATAGGGGTTCCGCGCA
CATTTCCCCGAAAAGTGCCACCTGACGTCTAAGAAACCATTATTATCATGACATTAACCTATAAAAATAG
GCGTATCACGAGGCCCTTTCGTCTTCAA
